>Addgene plasmid #74466 | pVax1-hVEGF165 | addgene full sequence | sequence record 338271 | Addgene NGS Result
GACATTGATTATTGACTAGTTATTAATAGTAATCAATTACGGGGTCATTAGTTCATAGCCCATATATGGA
GTTCCGCGTTACATAACTTACGGTAAATGGCCCGCCTGGCTGACCGCCCAACGACCCCCGCCCATTGACG
TCAATAATGACGTATGTTCCCATAGTAACGCCAATAGGGACTTTCCATTGACGTCAATGGGTGGAGTATT
TACGGTAAACTGCCCACTTGGCAGTACATCAAGTGTATCATATGCCAAGTACGCCCCCTATTGACGTCAA
TGACGGTAAATGGCCCGCCTGGCATTATGCCCAGTACATGACCTTATGGGACTTTCCTACTTGGCAGTAC
ATCTACGTATTAGTCATCGCTATTACCATGGTGATGCGGTTTTGGCAGTACATCAATGGGCGTGGATAGC
GGTTTGACTCACGGGGATTTCCAAGTCTCCACCCCATTGACGTCAATGGGAGTTTGTTTTGGCACCAAAA
TCAACGGGACTTTCCAAAATGTCGTAACAACTCCGCCCCATTGACGCAAATGGGCGGTAGGCGTGTACGG
TGGGAGGTCTATATAAGCAGAGCTCTCTGGCTAACTAGAGAACCCACTGCTTACTGGCTTATCGAAATTA
ATACGACTCACTATAGGGAGACCCAAGCTGGCTAGCGTTTAAACTTAAGCTCATGAACTTTCTGCTGTCT
TGGGTGCATTGGAGCCTTGCCTTGCTGCTCTACCTCCACCATGCCAAGTGGTCCCAGGCTGCACCCATGG
CAGAAGGAGGAGGGCAGAATCATCACGAAGTGGTGAAGTTCATGGATGTCTATCAGCGCAGCTACTGCCA
TCCAATCGAGACCCTGGTGGACATCTTCCAGGAGTACCCTGATGAGATCGAGTACATCTTCAAGCCATCC
TGTGTGCCCCTGATGCGATGCGGGGGCTGCTGCAATGACGAGGGCCTGGAGTGTGTGCCCACTGAGGAGT
CCAACATCACCATGCAGATTATGCGGATCAAACCTCACCAAGGCCAGCACATAGGAGAGATGAGCTTCCT
ACAGCACAACAAATGTGAATGCAGACCAAAGAAAGATAGAGCAAGACAAGAAAATCCCTGTGGGCCTTGC
TCAGAGCGGAGAAAGCATTTGTTTGTACAAGATCCGCAGACGTGTAAATGTTCCTGCAAAAACACAGACT
CGCGTTGCAAGGCGAGGCAGCTTGAGTTAAACGAACGTACTTGCAGATGTGACAAGCCGAGGCGGTGAGC
TAGAGGGCCCGTTTAAACCCGCTGATCAGCCTCGACTGTGCCTTCTAGTTGCCAGCCATCTGTTGTTTGC
CCCTCCCCCGTGCCTTCCTTGACCCTGGAAGGTGCCACTCCCACTGTCCTTTCCTAATAAAATGAGGAAA
TTGCATCGCATTGTCTGAGTAGGTGTCATTCTATTCTGGGGGGTGGGGTGGGGCAGGACAGCAAGGGGGA
GGATTGGGAAGACAATAGCAGGCATGCTGGGGATGCGGTGGGCTCTATGGCTTCTACTGGGCGGTTTTAT
GGACAGCAAGCGAACCGGAATTGCCAGCTGGGGCGCCCTCTGGTAAGGTTGGGAAGCCCTGCAAAGTAAA
CTGGATGGCTTTCTTGCCGCCAAGGATCTGATGGCGCAGGGGATCAAGCTCTGATCAAGAGACAGGATGA
GGATCGTTTCGCATGATTGAACAAGATGGATTGCACGCAGGTTCTCCGGCCGCTTGGGTGGAGAGGCTAT
TCGGCTATGACTGGGCACAACAGACAATCGGCTGCTCTGATGCCGCCGTGTTCCGGCTGTCAGCGCAGGG
GCGCCCGGTTCTTTTTGTCAAGACCGACCTGTCCGGTGCCCTGAATGAACTGCAAGACGAGGCAGCGCGG
CTATCGTGGCTGGCCACGACGGGCGTTCCTTGCGCAGCTGTGCTCGACGTTGTCACTGAAGCGGGAAGGG
ACTGGCTGCTATTGGGCGAAGTGCCGGGGCAGGATCTCCTGTCATCTCACCTTGCTCCTGCCGAGAAAGT
ATCCATCATGGCTGATGCAATGCGGCGGCTGCATACGCTTGATCCGGCTACCTGCCCATTCGACCACCAA
GCGAAACATCGCATCGAGCGAGCACGTACTCGGATGGAAGCCGGTCTTGTCGATCAGGATGATCTGGACG
AAGAGCATCAGGGGCTCGCGCCAGCCGAACTGTTCGCCAGGCTCAAGGCGAGCATGCCCGACGGCGAGGA
TCTCGTCGTGACCCATGGCGATGCCTGCTTGCCGAATATCATGGTGGAAAATGGCCGCTTTTCTGGATTC
ATCGACTGTGGCCGGCTGGGTGTGGCGGACCGCTATCAGGACATAGCGTTGGCTACCCGTGATATTGCTG
AAGAGCTTGGCGGCGAATGGGCTGACCGCTTCCTCGTGCTTTACGGTATCGCCGCTCCCGATTCGCAGCG
CATCGCCTTCTATCGCCTTCTTGACGAGTTCTTCTGAATTATTAACGCTTACAATTTCCTGATGCGGTAT
TTTCTCCTTACGCATCTGTGCGGTATTTCACACCGCATCAGGTGGCACTTTTCGGGGAAATGTGCGCGGA
ACCCCTATTTGTTTATTTTTCTAAATACATTCAAATATGTATCCGCTCATGAGACAATAACCCTGATAAA
TGCTTCAATAATAGCACGTGCTAAAACTTCATTTTTAATTTAAAAGGATCTAGGTGAAGATCCTTTTTGA
TAATCTCATGACCAAAATCCCTTAACGTGAGTTTTCGTTCCACTGAGCGTCAGACCCCGTAGAAAAGATC
AAAGGATCTTCTTGAGATCCTTTTTTTCTGCGCGTAATCTGCTGCTTGCAAACAAAAAAACCACCGCTAC
CAGCGGTGGTTTGTTTGCCGGATCAAGAGCTACCAACTCTTTTTCCGAAGGTAACTGGCTTCAGCAGAGC
GCAGATACCAAATACTGTTCTTCTAGTGTAGCCGTAGTTAGGCCACCACTTCAAGAACTCTGTAGCACCG
CCTACATACCTCGCTCTGCTAATCCTGTTACCAGTGGCTGCTGCCAGTGGCGATAAGTCGTGTCTTACCG
GGTTGGACTCAAGACGATAGTTACCGGATAAGGCGCAGCGGTCGGGCTGAACGGGGGGTTCGTGCACACA
GCCCAGCTTGGAGCGAACGACCTACACCGAACTGAGATACCTACAGCGTGAGCTATGAGAAAGCGCCACG
CTTCCCGAAGGGAGAAAGGCGGACAGGTATCCGGTAAGCGGCAGGGTCGGAACAGGAGAGCGCACGAGGG
AGCTTCCAGGGGGAAACGCCTGGTATCTTTATAGTCCTGTCGGGTTTCGCCACCTCTGACTTGAGCGTCG
ATTTTTGTGATGCTCGTCAGGGGGGCGGAGCCTATGGAAAAACGCCAGCAACGCGGCCTTTTTACGGTTC
CTGGCCTTTTGCTGGCCTTTTGCTCACATGTTCTTGCTGCTTCGCGATGTACGGGCCAGATATACGCGTT
Features (pLannotate 1.2.2; 10 found; start..end, strand, type, name):
      1..380     +  enhancer       CMV enhancer: human cytomegalovirus immediate early enhancer
    381..584     +  promoter       CMV promoter: human cytomegalovirus (CMV) immediate early promoter
    580..613     +  LTR            5' LTR (truncated) (fragment): truncated 5' long terminal repeat (LTR) from HIV-1
    629..647     +  promoter       T7 promoter: promoter for bacteriophage T7 RNA polymerase
    683..1255    +  CDS            VEGFA: VEGFA_BOVIN - Also known as VEGF. Experimental evidence at protein level: Swiss-Prot protein existence level 1. Growth factor active in angiogenesis, vasculogenesis and endothelial cell growth. Induces endothelial cell proliferation, promotes cell migration, inhibits apoptosis and induces permeabilization of blood vessels. Binds to the FLT1/VEGFR1 and KDR/VEGFR2 receptors, heparan sulfate and heparin (By similarity). Binding to NRP1 receptor initiates a signaling pathway needed for motor neuron axon guidance and cell body migration, including for the caudal migration of facial motor neurons fr
   1296..1520    +  polyA_signal   bGH poly(A) signal: bovine growth hormone polyadenylation signal
   1693..2487    +  CDS            NeoR/KanR: aminoglycoside phosphotransferase from Tn5; aph(3')-II (or nptII); confers resistance to neomycin, kanamycin, and G418 (Geneticin®)
   2508..2558    -  misc_feature   bom (fragment): basis of mobility region from pBR322
   2585..2673    +  promoter       AmpR promoter (fragment): bla
   2812..3400    +  rep_origin     ori: high-copy-number ColE1/pMB1/pBR322/pUC origin of replication
