[The description below was written by a language model from this plasmid's Addgene catalogue record and pLannotate feature annotations shown in this document.]
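Description:
pVax1-hVEGF165 is a small mammalian expression plasmid built on the Invitrogen pVax1 backbone, a minimal vector designed for naked-DNA delivery. It is propagated in E. coli at high copy number from a ColE1/pUC-type origin and is selected with kanamycin through the Tn5 aminoglycoside phosphotransferase gene (NeoR/KanR). No complete ampicillin resistance gene is present. The annotation detects only a fragment of the bla promoter and a fragment of the pBR322 bom region, which appear to be backbone remnants.

The payload is the human VEGFA coding sequence for the 165-amino-acid isoform of vascular endothelial growth factor, a secreted angiogenic factor that signals through the VEGFR1 and VEGFR2 receptors. The insert is recorded as about 578 bp and derives in part from the Invivogen plasmid pBLASThVEGF. It was placed by restriction cloning, and the sites at both junctions were destroyed. Transcription is driven by the human cytomegalovirus immediate-early enhancer and promoter and is terminated by the bovine growth hormone polyadenylation signal. A T7 promoter sits between the CMV promoter and the coding sequence, which would allow in vitro transcription.

The automated annotation matched the open reading frame to the bovine VEGFA entry, which probably reflects sequence conservation, since the catalogue gives the species as human. The short hit to a truncated HIV-1 5' LTR next to the CMV promoter is probably a spurious similarity, as this is not a lentiviral vector. The sequenced record is 3,500 nt, slightly shorter than the catalogue total of 3,578 bp.

The stated purpose is expression of hVEGF165 in mammalian cells. The associated publication used it as a naked DNA plasmid delivered by electroporation to the porcine heart to raise local VEGF protein expression.
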