Addgene plasmid #74466: pVax1-hVEGF165
Purpose: expression of hVEGF165 in mammalian cells
Depositing lab: Loree Heller. Depositing organization: University of South Florida. Publication: Electroporation-mediated delivery of a naked DNA plasmid expressing VEGF to the porcine heart enhances protein expression. Marshall WG Jr, Boone BA, Burgos JD, Gografe SI, Baldwin MK, Danielson ML, Larson MJ, Caretto DR, Cruz Y, Ferraro B, Heller LC, Ugen KE, Jaroszeski MJ, Heller R. Gene Ther. 2010 Mar;17(3):419-23. doi: 10.1038/gt.2009.153. Epub 2009 Dec 3. PubMed 19956270.
Backbone
  Vector backbone: pVax1
  Backbone manufacturer: Invitrogen
  Backbone size w/o insert (bp): 3000
  Total vector size (bp): 3578
  Vector type: Mammalian Expression
Growth in bacteria
  Bacterial resistance: Kanamycin, 50 μg/mL
  Growth temperature: 37°C
  Growth strain: DH5alpha
  Copy number: High Copy
Gene/Insert
  Gene/Insert name: vascular endothelial growth factor 165
  Species: H. sapiens (human)
  Insert size (bp): 578
  Entrez Gene: VEGFA (a.k.a. L-VEGF, MVCD1, VEGF, VPF)
  Promoter: CMV
  Cloning method: Restriction Enzyme; 5′ cloning site BspI/HindIII (destroyed during cloning); 3′ cloning site NheI/XbaI (destroyed during cloning)
  Sequencing primers: 5′ CMV-F; 3′ BGH-rev
Resource information
  A portion of this plasmid was derived from a plasmid made by: A portion of this plasmid was derived from plasmid pBLASThVEGF, Invivogen
Terms and licenses: Academic/Nonprofit Terms; Industry Terms: Not Available to Industry
How to cite: pVax1-hVEGF165 was a gift from Loree Heller (Addgene plasmid # 74466 ; http://n2t.net/addgene:74466 ; RRID:Addgene_74466)
