>Addgene plasmid #74466 | pVax1-hVEGF165 | addgene partial sequence | sequence record 141694 | CMV-F 5'-CGCAAATGGGCGGTAGGCGTG-3'
ACTAGAGAACCCACTGCTTACTGGCTTATCGAAATTAATACGACTCACTATAGGGAGACCCAAGCTGGCT
AGCGTTTAAACTTAAGCTCATGAACTTTCTGCTGTCTTGGGTGCATTGGAGCCTTGCCTTGCTGCTCTAC
CTCCACCATGCCAAGTGGTCCCAGGCTGCACCCATGGCAGAAGGAGGAGGGCAGAATCATCACGAAGTGG
TGAAGTTCATGGATGTCTATCAGCGCAGCTACTGCCATCCAATCGAGACCCTGGTGGACATCTTCCAGGA
GTACCCTGATGAGATCGAGTACATCTTCAAGCCATCCTGTGTGCCCCTGATGCGATGCGGGGGCTGCTGC
AATGACGAGGGCCTGGAGTGTGTGCCCACTGAGGAGTCCAACATCACCATGCAGATTATGCGGATCAAAC
CTCACCAAGGCCAGCACATAGGAGAGATGAGCTTCCTACAGCACAACAAATGTGAATGCAGACCAAAGAA
AGATAGAGCAAGACAAGAAAATCCCTGTGGGCCTTGCTCAGAGCGGAGAAAGCATTTGTTTGTACAAGAT
CCGCAGACGTGTAAATGTTCCTGCAAAAACACAGACTCGCGTTGCAAGGCGAGGCAGCTTGAGTTAAACG
AACGTACTTGCAGATGTGACAAGCCGAGGCGGTGAGCTAGAGGGCCCGTTTAAACCCGCTGATCAGCCTC
GACTGTGCCTTCTAGTTGCCAGCCATCTGTTGTTTGCCCCTCCCCCGTGCCTTCCTTGACCCTGGAAGGT
GCCACTCCCACTGTCCTTTCCTAATAAAATGAGGAAATTGCATCGCATTGTCTGAGTAGGTGTCATTCTA
TTCTGGG
