>Addgene plasmid #74466 | pVax1-hVEGF165 | addgene partial sequence | sequence record 141695 | BGH-rev 5'-TAGAAGGCACAGTCGAGG-3'
ACATCTGCAAGTACGTTCGTTTAACTCAAGCTGCCTCGCCTTGCAACGCGAGTCTGTGTTTTTGCAGGAA
CATTTACACGTCTGCGGATCTTGTACAAACAAATGCTTTCTCCGCTCTGAGCAAGGCCCACAGGGATTTT
CTTGTCTTGCTCTATCTTTCTTTGGTCTGCATTCACATTTGTTGTGCTGTAGGAAGCTCATCTCTCCTAT
GTGCTGGCCTTGGTGAGGTTTGATCCGCATAATCTGCATGGTGATGTTGGACTCCTCAGTGGGCACACAC
TCCAGGCCCTCGTCATTGCAGCAGCCCCCGCATCGCATCAGGGGCACACAGGATGGCTTGAAGATGTACT
CGATCTCATCAGGGTACTCCTGGAAGATGTCCACCAGGGTCTCGATTGGATGGCAGTAGCTGCGCTGATA
GACATCCATGAACTTCACCACTTCGTGATGATTCTGCCCTCCTCCTTCTGCCATGGGTGCAGCCTGGGAC
CACTTGGCATGGTGGAGGTAGAGCAGCAAGGCAAGGCTCCAATGCACCCAAGACAGCAGAAAGTTCATGA
GCTTAAGTTTAAACGCTAGCCAGCTTGGGTCTCCCTATAGTGAGTCGTATTAATTTCGATAAGCCAGTAA
GCAGTGGGTTCTCTAGTTAGCCAGAGAGCTCTGCTTATATAGACCTCCCACCGTACACGCCTACCGCCCA
TTTGCGTCAATGGGGCGGAGTTGTTACGACATTTTGGAAAGTCCCGTTGATTTTGGTGCCAAAACAAACT
CCCATTGACGTCAATGGG
